Addgene plasmid #215754: 2xCBX7CD-IFP2.0C
Purpose: Expresses double domain of CBX7 chromo domain fused to C-terminal part of IFP2.0 for H3K27me3 detection in BiAD sensors
Depositing lab: Albert Jeltsch. Depositing organization: Universitaet Stuttgart. Publication: Modular dual-color BiAD sensors for locus-specific readout of epigenome modifications in single cells. Kohler AR, Hausser J, Harsch A, Bernhardt S, Haussermann L, Brenner LM, Lungu C, Olayioye MA, Bashtrykov P, Jeltsch A. Cell Rep Methods. 2024 Mar 26:100739. doi: 10.1016/j.crmeth.2024.100739. PubMed 38554702.
Backbone
  Vector backbone: pcDNA3
  Vector type: Mammalian Expression
  Selectable markers: Neomycin (select with G418)
Growth in bacteria
  Bacterial resistance: Kanamycin, 50 μg/mL
  Growth temperature: 37°C
  Growth strain: NEB Stable
  Copy number: Unknown
Gene/Insert
  Gene/Insert name: 2xCBX7CD-IFP2.0C
  Species: H. sapiens (human)
  Promoter: CMV
  Cloning method: Gibson Cloning
  Sequencing primers: 5′ CGCAAATGGGCGGTAGGCGTG
Resource information
  A portion of this plasmid was derived from a plasmid made by: IFP2.0-C1 was a gift from Michael Davidson & Xiaokun Shu (Addgene plasmid # 54784; RRID:Addgene_54784).
Terms and licenses: Academic/Nonprofit Terms; Industry Terms: Not Available to Industry
How to cite: 2xCBX7CD-IFP2.0C was a gift from Albert Jeltsch (Addgene plasmid # 215754 ; http://n2t.net/addgene:215754 ; RRID:Addgene_215754)
