[The description below was written by a language model from this plasmid's Addgene catalogue record and pLannotate feature annotations shown in this document.]
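Description:
2xCBX7CD-IFP2.0C is a mammalian expression plasmid of about 5.1 kb that produces one half of a bimolecular fluorescence complementation sensor for the histone mark H3K27me3. The catalogue lists the backbone as pcDNA3. The annotated layout, however, looks more like a C1-type fluorescent protein vector: a single NeoR/KanR gene is driven by tandem bacterial (AmpR) and SV40 promoters and ends in an HSV TK polyadenylation signal, and there is a multiple cloning site downstream of the fluorescent protein sequence. This fits the record's note that part of the plasmid came from an IFP2.0-C1 vector. The one aminoglycoside phosphotransferase gene gives kanamycin resistance in bacteria and G418 selection in mammalian cells. A high-copy ColE1/pUC-type origin supports propagation in E. coli, and an f1 origin is also present.

The CMV enhancer and promoter drive a single fusion reading frame, which is terminated by the SV40 poly(A) signal. It begins with two tandem chromodomain units, followed by a fragment of the near-infrared, biliverdin-dependent fluorescent protein IFP2.0, described as its C-terminal part. The automated annotation labels the first chromodomain as a mouse Cbx2 fragment and the second as mouse Cbx7. The catalogue describes both as the human CBX7 chromodomain, so the Cbx2 label probably reflects homology-based matching among related Polycomb chromodomains rather than a different insert.

In the BiAD (bimolecular anchor detector) sensor system, this construct acts as the detector module. The doubled chromodomain reads H3K27me3, and the split IFP2.0 fragment should fluoresce only when brought close to a complementary IFP2.0 fragment, which is presumably carried by a partner module encoded on a separate construct. This allows locus-specific readout of the modification in single living cells.
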