Features (pLannotate 1.2.2; 16 found; start..end, strand, type, name):
     61..364     +  enhancer       CMV enhancer: human cytomegalovirus immediate early enhancer
    365..568     +  promoter       CMV promoter: human cytomegalovirus (CMV) immediate early promoter
    615..857     +  CDS            Cbx2 (fragment): CBX2_MOUSE - Also known as M33. Experimental evidence at protein level: Swiss-Prot protein existence level 1. Component of a Polycomb group (PcG) multiprotein PRC1-like complex, a complex class required to maintain the transcriptionally repressive state of many genes, including Hox genes, throughout development (By similarity). PcG PRC1 complex acts via chromatin remodeling and modification of histones; it mediates monoubiquitination of histone H2A 'Lys-119', rendering chromatin heritably changed in its expressibility (By similarity). Binds to histone H3 trimethylated at 'Lys-9' (H3K9me3) or a
    876..1103    +  CDS            Cbx7 (fragment): CBX7_MOUSE - Also known as D15Ertd417e. Experimental evidence at protein level: Swiss-Prot protein existence level 1. Component of a Polycomb group (PcG) multiprotein PRC1-like complex, a complex class required to maintain the transcriptionally repressive state of many genes, including Hox genes, throughout development (PubMed:16537902, PubMed:22226355). PcG PRC1 complex acts via chromatin remodeling and modification of histones; it mediates monoubiquitination of histone H2A 'Lys-119', rendering chromatin heritably changed in its expressibility. Promotes histone H3 trimethylation at 'Lys-9' (H
   1140..1724    +  CDS            iFP2.0 (fragment): iFP2.0 is a basic (constitutively fluorescent) near ir fluorescent protein published in 2014, derived from Rhodopseudomonas palustris. It requires the cofactor biliverdin for fluorescence.
   1728..1793    +  misc_feature   MCS: multiple cloning site
   1810..1894    +  CDS            large T antigen (fragment): large T antigen from SV40 (simian virus 40)
   1917..2038    +  polyA_signal   SV40 poly(A) signal: SV40 polyadenylation signal
   2072..2500    -  rep_origin     f1 ori (sequence partly withheld): f1 bacteriophage origin of replication; arrow indicates direction of (+) strand synthesis
   2527..2631    +  promoter       AmpR promoter: bla
   2633..2990    +  promoter       SV40 promoter: SV40 enhancer and early promoter
   3025..3819    +  CDS            NeoR/KanR: aminoglycoside phosphotransferase from Tn5; aph(3')-II (or nptII); confers resistance to neomycin, kanamycin, and G418 (Geneticin®)
   3840..3992    +  CDS            ble (fragment): BLE_KLEPN - Experimental evidence at protein level: Swiss-Prot protein existence level 1. Binding protein with a strong affinity to the bleomycin family of antibiotics. Binds to CL990; an antimitotic-antibiotic compound. From Klebsiella pneumoniae.
   4051..4098    +  polyA_signal   HSV TK poly(A) signal: herpes simplex virus thymidine kinase polyadenylation signal (Cole and Stacy, 1985)
   4189..4205    -  polyA_signal   bGH poly(A) signal (fragment): bovine growth hormone polyadenylation signal
   4427..5015    +  rep_origin     ori: high-copy-number ColE1/pMB1/pBR322/pUC origin of replication
>Addgene plasmid #215754 | 2xCBX7CD-IFP2.0C | addgene full sequence | sequence record 429736 | Addgene NGS Result
TAGTTATTAATAGTAATCAATTACGGGGTCATTAGTTCATAGCCCATATATGGAGTTCCGCGTTACATAA
CTTACGGTAAATGGCCCGCCTGGCTGACCGCCCAACGACCCCCGCCCATTGACGTCAATAATGACGTATG
TTCCCATAGTAACGCCAATAGGGACTTTCCATTGACGTCAATGGGTGGAGTATTTACGGTAAACTGCCCA
CTTGGCAGTACATCAAGTGTATCATATGCCAAGTACGCCCCCTATTGACGTCAATGACGGTAAATGGCCC
GCCTGGCATTATGCCCAGTACATGACCTTATGGGACTTTCCTACTTGGCAGTACATCTACGTATTAGTCA
TCGCTATTACCATGGTGATGCGGTTTTGGCAGTACATCAATGGGCGTGGATAGCGGTTTGACTCACGGGG
ATTTCCAAGTCTCCACCCCATTGACGTCAATGGGAGTTTGTTTTGGCACCAAAATCAACGGGACTTTCCA
AAATGTCGTAACAACTCCGCCCCATTGACGCAAATGGGCGGTAGGCGTGTACGGTGGGAGGTCTATATAA
GCAGAGCTGGTTTAGTGAACCGTCAGATCCGCTAGCGCTACCGGTCGCCACATGGAGCTGTCAGCCATCG
GCGAGCAGGTGTTCGCCGTGGAGAGCATCCGGAAGAAGCGCGTGCGGAAGGGTAAAGTCGAGTATCTGGT
GAAGTGGAAAGGATGGCCCCCAAAGTACAGCACGTGGGAGCCAGAAGAGCACATCTTGGACCCCCGCCTC
GTCATGGCCTACGAGGAGAAGGAGGAGAGAGACCGAGCATCGGGGTATAGGAAGAGAGGTCCGAAACCCA
CTGGATCGCCCAAGAAAAAACGCAAGGTGGCCACCATGGAGCTGTCAGCCATCGGCGAGCAGGTGTTCGC
CGTGGAGAGCATCCGGAAGAAGCGCGTGCGGAAGGGTAAAGTCGAGTATCTGGTGAAGTGGAAAGGATGG
CCCCCAAAGTACAGCACGTGGGAGCCAGAAGAGCACATCTTGGACCCCCGCCTCGTCATGGCCTACGAGG
AGAAGGAGGAGAGAGACCGAGCATCGGGGTATAGGAAGAGAGGTCCGAAACCCACTGGATCGTCACAAAC
CTCGGGTTCATCCACGTCGGAAGGCCAGGAGGGCACGGACTCTATTGGACCCCACGCTCTGAGAAATGCA
ATGTTCGCTCTGGAGAGTGCTCCTAATCTCCGGGCACTGGCTGAAGTCGCAACCCAAACAGTCCGGGAAC
TGTCAGGTTTCGACCGGGTGATGCTGTACAAGTTTGCACCAGACGCAACAGGAGAGGTTATTGCCGAAGC
AAGGCGCGAGGGCATGCAGGCTTACCTCGGGCATAGGTTTCCCGCATCCACCACCCCTGCACAAGCTAGG
GCCCTCTACACAAGACACCTGCTCCGGCTGACCGCAGACACCAGGGCTGCAGCAGTGCCCCTCGACCCCG
TGCTGAATCCCCAGACAAATGCTCCTACACCTCTGGGCGGAGCTGTCCTCAGAGCTACATCCCCAATGCA
CATGCAGTACCTGAGGAATATGGGAGTGGGCTCCTCCCTGAGCGTCAGCGTCGTGGTCGGCGGCCAGCTG
TGGGGACTGATTGTCTGCCACCATCAGACACCCTACGTGCTGCCACCCGATCTGCGGACCACCCTGGAGT
ATCTGGGGAGGCTCCTGTCCCTGCAGGTGCAGAGGAAAGAAGCCTAATCCGGACTCAGATCTCGAGCTCA
AGCTTCGAATTCTGCAGTCGACGGTACCGCGGGCCCGGGATCCACCGGATCTAGATAACTGATCATAATC
AGCCATACCACATTTGTAGAGGTTTTACTTGCTTTAAAAAACCTCCCACACCTCCCCCTGAACCTGAAAC
ATAAAATGAATGCAATTGTTGTTGTTAACTTGTTTATTGCAGCTTATAATGGTTACAAATAAAGCAATAG
CATCACAAATTTCACAAATAAAGCATTTTTTTCACTGCATTCTAGTTGTGGTTTGTCCAAACTCATCAAT
GTATCTTAACGCGTAAATTGTAAGCGTTAATATTTTGTTAAAATTCGCGTTAAATTTTTGTTAAATCAGC
TCATTTTTTAACCAATAGGCCGAAATCGGCAAAATCCCTTATAAATCAAAAGAATAGACCGAGATAGGGT
[37 nt withheld, positions 2171-2207]
AAAGAACGTGGACTCCAACGTCAAAGG
[49 nt withheld, positions 2235-2283]
T
[91 nt withheld, positions 2285-2375]
G
[124 nt withheld, positions 2377-2500]
CAGGTGGCACTTTTCGGGGAAATGTGCGCGGAACCCCTATTTGTTTATTTTTCTAAATACATTCAAATAT
GTATCCGCTCATGAGACAATAACCCTGATAAATGCTTCAATAATATTGAAAAAGGAAGAGTCCTGAGGCG
GAAAGAACCAGCTGTGGAATGTGTGTCAGTTAGGGTGTGGAAAGTCCCCAGGCTCCCCAGCAGGCAGAAG
TATGCAAAGCATGCATCTCAATTAGTCAGCAACCAGGTGTGGAAAGTCCCCAGGCTCCCCAGCAGGCAGA
AGTATGCAAAGCATGCATCTCAATTAGTCAGCAACCATAGTCCCGCCCCTAACTCCGCCCATCCCGCCCC
TAACTCCGCCCAGTTCCGCCCATTCTCCGCCCCATGGCTGACTAATTTTTTTTATTTATGCAGAGGCCGA
GGCCGCCTCGGCCTCTGAGCTATTCCAGAAGTAGTGAGGAGGCTTTTTTGGAGGCCTAGGCTTTTGCAAA
GATCGATCAAGAGACAGGATGAGGATCGTTTCGCATGATTGAACAAGATGGATTGCACGCAGGTTCTCCG
GCCGCTTGGGTGGAGAGGCTATTCGGCTATGACTGGGCACAACAGACAATCGGCTGCTCTGATGCCGCCG
TGTTCCGGCTGTCAGCGCAGGGGCGCCCGGTTCTTTTTGTCAAGACCGACCTGTCCGGTGCCCTGAATGA
ACTGCAAGACGAGGCAGCGCGGCTATCGTGGCTGGCCACGACGGGCGTTCCTTGCGCAGCTGTGCTCGAC
GTTGTCACTGAAGCGGGAAGGGACTGGCTGCTATTGGGCGAAGTGCCGGGGCAGGATCTCCTGTCATCTC
ACCTTGCTCCTGCCGAGAAAGTATCCATCATGGCTGATGCAATGCGGCGGCTGCATACGCTTGATCCGGC
TACCTGCCCATTCGACCACCAAGCGAAACATCGCATCGAGCGAGCACGTACTCGGATGGAAGCCGGTCTT
GTCGATCAGGATGATCTGGACGAAGAGCATCAGGGGCTCGCGCCAGCCGAACTGTTCGCCAGGCTCAAGG
CGAGCATGCCCGACGGCGAGGATCTCGTCGTGACCCATGGCGATGCCTGCTTGCCGAATATCATGGTGGA
AAATGGCCGCTTTTCTGGATTCATCGACTGTGGCCGGCTGGGTGTGGCGGACCGCTATCAGGACATAGCG
TTGGCTACCCGTGATATTGCTGAAGAGCTTGGCGGCGAATGGGCTGACCGCTTCCTCGTGCTTTACGGTA
TCGCCGCTCCCGATTCGCAGCGCATCGCCTTCTATCGCCTTCTTGACGAGTTCTTCTGAGCGGGACTCTG
GGGTTCGAAATGACCGACCAAGCGACGCCCAACCTGCCATCACGAGATTTCGATTCCACCGCCGCCTTCT
ATGAAAGGTTGGGCTTCGGAATCGTTTTCCGGGACGCCGGCTGGATGATCCTCCAGCGCGGGGATCTCAT
GCTGGAGTTCTTCGCCCACCCTAGGGGGAGGCTAACTGAAACACGGAAGGAGACAATACCGGAAGGAACC
CGCGCTATGACGGCAATAAAAAGACAGAATAAAACGCACGGTGTTGGGTCGTTTGTTCATAAACGCGGGG
TTCGGTCCCAGGGCTGGCACTCTGTCGATACCCCACCGAGACCCCATTGGGGCCAATACGCCCGCGTTTC
TTCCTTTTCCCCACCCCACCCCCCAAGTTCGGGTGAAGGCCCAGGGCTCGCAGCCAACGTCGGGGCGGCA
GGCCCTGCCATAGCCTCAGGTTACTCATATATACTTTAGATTGATTTAAAACTTCATTTTTAATTTAAAA
GGATCTAGGTGAAGATCCTTTTTGATAATCTCATGACCAAAATCCCTTAACGTGAGTTTTCGTTCCACTG
AGCGTCAGACCCCGTAGAAAAGATCAAAGGATCTTCTTGAGATCCTTTTTTTCTGCGCGTAATCTGCTGC
TTGCAAACAAAAAAACCACCGCTACCAGCGGTGGTTTGTTTGCCGGATCAAGAGCTACCAACTCTTTTTC
CGAAGGTAACTGGCTTCAGCAGAGCGCAGATACCAAATACTGTTCTTCTAGTGTAGCCGTAGTTAGGCCA
CCACTTCAAGAACTCTGTAGCACCGCCTACATACCTCGCTCTGCTAATCCTGTTACCAGTGGCTGCTGCC
AGTGGCGATAAGTCGTGTCTTACCGGGTTGGACTCAAGACGATAGTTACCGGATAAGGCGCAGCGGTCGG
GCTGAACGGGGGGTTCGTGCACACAGCCCAGCTTGGAGCGAACGACCTACACCGAACTGAGATACCTACA
GCGTGAGCTATGAGAAAGCGCCACGCTTCCCGAAGGGAGAAAGGCGGACAGGTATCCGGTAAGCGGCAGG
GTCGGAACAGGAGAGCGCACGAGGGAGCTTCCAGGGGGAAACGCCTGGTATCTTTATAGTCCTGTCGGGT
TTCGCCACCTCTGACTTGAGCGTCGATTTTTGTGATGCTCGTCAGGGGGGCGGAGCCTATGGAAAAACGC
CAGCAACGCGGCCTTTTTACGGTTCCTGGCCTTTTGCTGGCCTTTTGCTCACATGTTCTTTCCTGCGTTA
TCCCCTGATTCTGTGGATAACCGTATTACCGCCATGCAT
